Addgene plasmid #74184: pLCKO_PSMB2_sgRNA_1
Purpose: lentiviral vector expressing sgRNA targeting PSMB2
Depositing lab: Jason Moffat. Depositing organization: University of Toronto. Publication: High-Resolution CRISPR Screens Reveal Fitness Genes and Genotype-Specific Cancer Liabilities. Hart T, Chandrashekhar M, Aregger M, Steinhart Z, Brown KR, MacLeod G, Mis M, Zimmermann M, Fradet-Turcotte A, Sun S, Mero P, Dirks P, Sidhu S, Roth FP, Rissland OS, Durocher D, Angers S, Moffat J. Cell. 2015 Dec 3;163(6):1515-26. doi: 10.1016/j.cell.2015.11.015. Epub 2015 Nov 25. PubMed 26627737.
Backbone
  Vector backbone: pLCKO
  Backbone manufacturer: Moffat Lab
  Total vector size (bp): 7565
  Vector type: Mammalian Expression, Lentiviral, CRISPR
  Selectable markers: Puromycin
Growth in bacteria
  Bacterial resistance: Ampicillin, 100 μg/mL
  Growth temperature: 37°C
  Growth strain: NEB Stable
  Copy number: High Copy
Gene/Insert
  Gene/Insert name: PSMB2 sgRNA
  gRNA/shRNA sequence: ATGTTCTTGTCGCCTCCGAC
  Species: H. sapiens (human)
  Promoter: U6 Promoter
  Cloning method: Restriction Enzyme; 5′ cloning site BfuAI (destroyed during cloning); 3′ cloning site BfuAI (destroyed during cloning)
  Sequencing primers: 5′ U6 fwd
Terms and licenses: Academic/Nonprofit Terms; Industry Terms: Not Available to Industry
How to cite: pLCKO_PSMB2_sgRNA_1 was a gift from Jason Moffat (Addgene plasmid # 74184 ; http://n2t.net/addgene:74184 ; RRID:Addgene_74184)
