[The description below was written by a language model from this plasmid's Addgene catalogue record and pLannotate feature annotations shown in this document.]
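Description:
pLCKO_PSMB2_sgRNA_1 is a lentiviral CRISPR guide-expression plasmid of about 7.6 kb built on the pLCKO backbone, carrying a single guide RNA directed against human PSMB2. It is maintained in E. coli as a high-copy plasmid through a ColE1/pUC-type origin and an ampicillin resistance gene. The backbone also retains an f1 origin, an SV40 origin and poly(A) signal, T7 and T3 promoters, and remnants of lac sequences left over from the parental cloning vector.

The transfer cassette has a third-generation, self-inactivating layout. An RSV promoter fused to a truncated HIV-1 5' LTR drives genomic RNA production in packaging cells, followed by the Ψ packaging signal with a partial gag sequence, the Rev response element for Rev-dependent nuclear export, and a central polypurine tract that aids nuclear import. A ΔU3 3' LTR inactivates viral promoter activity after integration. Within this frame, the human U6 RNA polymerase III promoter transcribes the PSMB2-targeting spacer joined to the Streptococcus pyogenes Cas9 guide scaffold; the spacer was inserted between BfuAI sites that were destroyed during cloning. Downstream, a human PGK promoter drives puromycin N-acetyltransferase for selection of transduced mammalian cells, with a WPRE to enhance transcript expression.

No Cas9 coding sequence is annotated, so the nuclease must be provided separately, for example from a Cas9-expressing cell line. The associated publication concerns high-resolution CRISPR screens for fitness genes in cancer cells, which suggests this guide is used for knockout of PSMB2 in that setting, although the record does not state its exact role.
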