Features (pLannotate 1.2.2; 27 found; start..end, strand, type, name):
      7..507     +  promoter       hPGK promoter: human phosphoglycerate kinase 1 promoter
    529..1128    +  CDS            PuroR (fragment): puromycin N-acetyltransferase; pac from Streptomyces; confers resistance to puromycin
   1144..1732    +  misc_feature   WPRE: woodchuck hepatitis virus posttranscriptional regulatory element
   1783..1802    +  misc_feature   cPPT/CTS (fragment): central polypurine tract and central termination sequence of HIV-1
   1804..2037    +  LTR            3' LTR (ΔU3): self-inactivating 3' long terminal repeat (LTR) from HIV-1
   2115..2236    +  polyA_signal   SV40 poly(A) signal: SV40 polyadenylation signal
   2276..2411    +  rep_origin     SV40 ori: SV40 origin of replication
   2432..2450    -  promoter       T7 promoter: promoter for bacteriophage T7 RNA polymerase
   2458..2613    +  CDS            lacZα (fragment): LacZα fragment of β-galactosidase; lacZ fragment
   2618..3046    +  rep_origin     f1 ori (sequence partly withheld): f1 bacteriophage origin of replication; arrow indicates direction of (+) strand synthesis
   3099..3203    +  promoter       AmpR promoter: bla
   3204..4064    +  CDS            AmpR: β-lactamase; bla; confers resistance to ampicillin, carbenicillin, and related antibiotics
   4235..4823    +  rep_origin     ori: high-copy-number ColE1/pMB1/pBR322/pUC origin of replication
   5006..5098    +  CDS            lacI (fragment): lac repressor; lacI; The lac repressor binds to the lac operator to inhibit transcription in E. coli. This inhibition can be relieved by adding lactose or isopropyl-β-D-thiogalactopyranoside (IPTG).
   5111..5132    +  protein_bind   CAP binding site: CAP binding activates transcription in the presence of cAMP. E. coli catabolite activator protein
   5147..5177    +  promoter       lac promoter: promoter for the E. coli lac operon
   5185..5201    +  protein_bind   lac operator: The lac repressor binds to the lac operator to inhibit transcription in E. coli. This inhibition can be relieved by adding lactose or isopropyl-β-D-thiogalactopyranoside (IPTG). lac repressor encoded by lacI
   5246..5264    +  promoter       T3 promoter: promoter for bacteriophage T3 RNA polymerase
   5292..5518    +  promoter       RSV promoter: Rous sarcoma virus enhancer/promoter
   5519..5699    +  LTR            5' LTR (truncated): truncated 5' long terminal repeat (LTR) from HIV-1
   5746..5871    +  misc_feature   HIV-1 Ψ: packaging signal of human immunodeficiency virus type 1
   5855..6218    +  CDS            HIV-1 gag (fragment): gag protein from human immunodeficiency virus 1; gag
   6364..6597    +  misc_feature   RRE: The Rev response element (RRE) of HIV-1 allows for Rev-dependent mRNA export from the nucleus to the cytoplasm.
   6974..7000    +  CDS            Rev (fragment): human immunodeficiency virus 1 (HIV-1) Rev protein; rev; enhances nuclear export of unspliced and incompletely spliced viral mRNAs
   7004..7244    +  promoter       U6 promoter: RNA polymerase III promoter for human U6 snRNA
   7274..7349    +  misc_RNA       gRNA scaffold: guide RNA scaffold for the Streptococcus pyogenes CRISPR/Cas9 system
   7397..7514    +  misc_feature   cPPT/CTS: central polypurine tract and central termination sequence of HIV-1
>Addgene plasmid #74184 | pLCKO_PSMB2_sgRNA_1 | depositor full sequence | sequence record 141016 | pLCKO_PSMB2_sgRNA_1 sequence 7566 bps
CCCGGGTTGCGCCTTTTCCAAGGCAGCCCTGGGTTTGCGCAGGGACGCGGCTGCTCTGGGCGTGGTTCCG
GGAAACGCAGCGGCGCCGACCCTGGGTCTCGCACATTCTTCACGTCCGTTCGCAGCGTCACCCGGATCTT
CGCCGCTACCCTTGTGGGCCCCCCGGCGACGCTTCCTGCTCCGCCCCTAAGTCGGGAAGGTTCCTTGCGG
TTCGCGGCGTGCCGGACGTGACAAACGGAAGCCGCACGTCTCACTAGTACCCTCGCAGACGGACAGCGCC
AGGGAGCAATGGCAGCGCGCCGACCGCGATGGGCTGTGGCCAATAGCGGCTGCTCAGCAGGGCGCGCCGA
GAGCAGCGGCCGGGAAGGGGCGGTGCGGGAGGCGGGGTGTGGGGCGGTAGTGTGGGCCCTGTTCCTGCCC
GCGCGGTGTTCCGCATTCTGCAAGCCTCCGGAGCGCACGTCGGCAGTCGGCTCCCTCGTTGACCGAATCA
CCGACCTCTCTCCCCAGGGGGATCCACCGGAGCTTACCATGACCGAGTACAAGCCCACGGTGCGCCTCGC
CACCCGCGACGACGTCCCCAGGGCCGTACGCACCCTCGCCGCCGCGTTCGCCGACTACCCCGCCACGCGC
CACACCGTCGATCCGGACCGCCACATCGAGCGGGTCACCGAGCTGCAAGAACTCTTCCTCACGCGCGTCG
GGCTCGACATCGGCAAGGTGTGGGTCGCGGACGACGGCGCCGCCGTGGCGGTCTGGACCACGCCGGAGAG
CGTCGAAGCGGGGGCGGTGTTCGCCGAGATCGGCCCGCGCATGGCCGAGTTGAGCGGTTCCCGGCTGGCC
GCGCAGCAACAGATGGAAGGCCTCCTGGCGCCGCACCGGCCCAAGGAGCCCGCGTGGTTCCTGGCCACCG
TCGGCGTCTCGCCCGACCACCAGGGCAAGGGTCTGGGCAGCGCCGTCGTGCTCCCCGGAGTGGAGGCGGC
CGAGCGCGCCGGGGTGCCCGCCTTCCTGGAGACCTCCGCGCCCCGCAACCTCCCCTTCTACGAGCGGCTC
GGCTTCACCGTCACCGCCGACGTCGAGGTGCCCGAAGGACCGCGCACCTGGTGCATGACCCGCAAGCCCG
GTGCCTGAACGCGTTAAGTCGACAATCAACCTCTGGATTACAAAATTTGTGAAAGATTGACTGGTATTCT
TAACTATGTTGCTCCTTTTACGCTATGTGGATACGCTGCTTTAATGCCTTTGTATCATGCTATTGCTTCC
CGTATGGCTTTCATTTTCTCCTCCTTGTATAAATCCTGGTTGCTGTCTCTTTATGAGGAGTTGTGGCCCG
TTGTCAGGCAACGTGGCGTGGTGTGCACTGTGTTTGCTGACGCAACCCCCACTGGTTGGGGCATTGCCAC
CACCTGTCAGCTCCTTTCCGGGACTTTCGCTTTCCCCCTCCCTATTGCCACGGCGGAACTCATCGCCGCC
TGCCTTGCCCGCTGCTGGACAGGGGCTCGGCTGTTGGGCACTGACAATTCCGTGGTGTTGTCGGGGAAAT
CATCGTCCTTTCCTTGGCTGCTCGCCTGTGTTGCCACCTGGATTCTGCGCGGGACGTCCTTCTGCTACGT
CCCTTCGGCCCTCAATCCAGCGGACCTTCCTTCCCGCGGCCTGCTGCCGGCTCTGCGGCCTCTTCCGCGT
CTTCGCCTTCGCCCTCAGACGAGTCGGATCTCCCTTTGGGCCGCCTCCCCGCGTCGACTTTAAGACCAAT
GACTTACAAGGCAGCTGTAGATCTTAGCCACTTTTTAAAAGAAAAGGGGGGACTGGAAGGGCTAATTCAC
TCCCAACGAAGACAAGATCTGCTTTTTGCTTGTACTGGGTCTCTCTGGTTAGACCAGATCTGAGCCTGGG
AGCTCTCTGGCTAACTAGGGAACCCACTGCTTAAGCCTCAATAAAGCTTGCCTTGAGTGCTTCAAGTAGT
GTGTGCCCGTCTGTTGTGTGACTCTGGTAACTAGAGATCCCTCAGACCCTTTTAGTCAGTGTGGAAAATC
TCTAGCAGTACGTATAGTAGTTCATGTCATCTTATTATTCAGTATTTATAACTTGCAAAGAAATGAATAT
CAGAGAGTGAGAGGAACTTGTTTATTGCAGCTTATAATGGTTACAAATAAAGCAATAGCATCACAAATTT
CACAAATAAAGCATTTTTTTCACTGCATTCTAGTTGTGGTTTGTCCAAACTCATCAATGTATCTTATCAT
GTCTGGCTCTAGCTATCCCGCCCCTAACTCCGCCCATCCCGCCCCTAACTCCGCCCAGTTCCGCCCATTC
TCCGCCCCATGGCTGACTAATTTTTTTTATTTATGCAGAGGCCGAGGCCGCCTCGGCCTCTGAGCTATTC
CAGAAGTAGTGAGGAGGCTTTTTTGGAGGCCTAGGGACGTACCCAATTCGCCCTATAGTGAGTCGTATTA
CGCGCGCTCACTGGCCGTCGTTTTACAACGTCGTGACTGGGAAAACCCTGGCGTTACCCAACTTAATCGC
CTTGCAGCACATCCCCCTTTCGCCAGCTGGCGTAATAGCGAAGAGGCCCGCACCGATCGCCCTTCCCAAC
AGTTGCGCAGCCTGAATGGCGAATGGG
[124 nt withheld, positions 2618-2741]
C
[91 nt withheld, positions 2743-2833]
A
[49 nt withheld, positions 2835-2883]
CCTTTGACGTTGGAGTCCACGTTCTTT
[37 nt withheld, positions 2911-2947]
ACCCTATCTCGGTCTATTCTTTTGATTTATAAGGGATTTTGCCGATTTCGGCCTATTGGTTAAAAAATGA
GCTGATTTAACAAAAATTTAACGCGAATTTTAACAAAATATTAACGCTTACAATTTAGGTGGCACTTTTC
GGGGAAATGTGCGCGGAACCCCTATTTGTTTATTTTTCTAAATACATTCAAATATGTATCCGCTCATGAG
ACAATAACCCTGATAAATGCTTCAATAATATTGAAAAAGGAAGAGTATGAGTATTCAACATTTCCGTGTC
GCCCTTATTCCCTTTTTTGCGGCATTTTGCCTTCCTGTTTTTGCTCACCCAGAAACGCTGGTGAAAGTAA
AAGATGCTGAAGATCAGTTGGGTGCACGAGTGGGTTACATCGAACTGGATCTCAACAGCGGTAAGATCCT
TGAGAGTTTTCGCCCCGAAGAACGTTTTCCAATGATGAGCACTTTTAAAGTTCTGCTATGTGGCGCGGTA
TTATCCCGTATTGACGCCGGGCAAGAGCAACTCGGTCGCCGCATACACTATTCTCAGAATGACTTGGTTG
AGTACTCACCAGTCACAGAAAAGCATCTTACGGATGGCATGACAGTAAGAGAATTATGCAGTGCTGCCAT
AACCATGAGTGATAACACTGCGGCCAACTTACTTCTGACAACGATCGGAGGACCGAAGGAGCTAACCGCT
TTTTTGCACAACATGGGGGATCATGTAACTCGCCTTGATCGTTGGGAACCGGAGCTGAATGAAGCCATAC
CAAACGACGAGCGTGACACCACGATGCCTGTAGCAATGGCAACAACGTTGCGCAAACTATTAACTGGCGA
ACTACTTACTCTAGCTTCCCGGCAACAATTAATAGACTGGATGGAGGCGGATAAAGTTGCAGGACCACTT
CTGCGCTCGGCCCTTCCGGCTGGCTGGTTTATTGCTGATAAATCTGGAGCCGGTGAGCGTGGGTCTCGCG
GTATCATTGCAGCACTGGGGCCAGATGGTAAGCCCTCCCGTATCGTAGTTATCTACACGACGGGGAGTCA
GGCAACTATGGATGAACGAAATAGACAGATCGCTGAGATAGGTGCCTCACTGATTAAGCATTGGTAACTG
TCAGACCAAGTTTACTCATATATACTTTAGATTGATTTAAAACTTCATTTTTAATTTAAAAGGATCTAGG
TGAAGATCCTTTTTGATAATCTCATGACCAAAATCCCTTAACGTGAGTTTTCGTTCCACTGAGCGTCAGA
CCCCGTAGAAAAGATCAAAGGATCTTCTTGAGATCCTTTTTTTCTGCGCGTAATCTGCTGCTTGCAAACA
AAAAAACCACCGCTACCAGCGGTGGTTTGTTTGCCGGATCAAGAGCTACCAACTCTTTTTCCGAAGGTAA
CTGGCTTCAGCAGAGCGCAGATACCAAATACTGTTCTTCTAGTGTAGCCGTAGTTAGGCCACCACTTCAA
GAACTCTGTAGCACCGCCTACATACCTCGCTCTGCTAATCCTGTTACCAGTGGCTGCTGCCAGTGGCGAT
AAGTCGTGTCTTACCGGGTTGGACTCAAGACGATAGTTACCGGATAAGGCGCAGCGGTCGGGCTGAACGG
GGGGTTCGTGCACACAGCCCAGCTTGGAGCGAACGACCTACACCGAACTGAGATACCTACAGCGTGAGCT
ATGAGAAAGCGCCACGCTTCCCGAAGGGAGAAAGGCGGACAGGTATCCGGTAAGCGGCAGGGTCGGAACA
GGAGAGCGCACGAGGGAGCTTCCAGGGGGAAACGCCTGGTATCTTTATAGTCCTGTCGGGTTTCGCCACC
TCTGACTTGAGCGTCGATTTTTGTGATGCTCGTCAGGGGGGCGGAGCCTATGGAAAAACGCCAGCAACGC
GGCCTTTTTACGGTTCCTGGCCTTTTGCTGGCCTTTTGCTCACATGTTCTTTCCTGCGTTATCCCCTGAT
TCTGTGGATAACCGTATTACCGCCTTTGAGTGAGCTGATACCGCTCGCCGCAGCCGAACGACCGAGCGCA
GCGAGTCAGTGAGCGAGGAAGCGGAAGAGCGCCCAATACGCAAACCGCCTCTCCCCGCGCGTTGGCCGAT
TCATTAATGCAGCTGGCACGACAGGTTTCCCGACTGGAAAGCGGGCAGTGAGCGCAACGCAATTAATGTG
AGTTAGCTCACTCATTAGGCACCCCAGGCTTTACACTTTATGCTTCCGGCTCGTATGTTGTGTGGAATTG
TGAGCGGATAACAATTTCACACAGGAAACAGCTATGACCATGATTACGCCAAGCGCGCAATTAACCCTCA
CTAAAGGGAACAAAAGCTGGAGCTGCAAGCTTAATGTAGTCTTATGCAATACTCTTGTAGTCTTGCAACA
TGGTAACGATGAGTTAGCAACATGCCTTACAAGGAGAGAAAAAGCACCGTGCATGCCGATTGGTGGAAGT
AAGGTGGTACGATCGTGCCTTATTAGGAAGGCAACAGACGGGTCTGACATGGATTGGACGAACCACTGAA
TTGCCGCATTGCAGAGATATTGTATTTAAGTGCCTAGCTCGATACATAAACGGGTCTCTCTGGTTAGACC
AGATCTGAGCCTGGGAGCTCTCTGGCTAACTAGGGAACCCACTGCTTAAGCCTCAATAAAGCTTGCCTTG
AGTGCTTCAAGTAGTGTGTGCCCGTCTGTTGTGTGACTCTGGTAACTAGAGATCCCTCAGACCCTTTTAG
TCAGTGTGGAAAATCTCTAGCAGTGGCGCCCGAACAGGGACTTGAAAGCGAAAGGGAAACCAGAGGAGCT
CTCTCGACGCAGGACTCGGCTTGCTGAAGCGCGCACGGCAAGAGGCGAGGGGCGGCGACTGGTGAGTACG
CCAAAAATTTTGACTAGCGGAGGCTAGAAGGAGAGAGATGGGTGCGAGAGCGTCAGTATTAAGCGGGGGA
GAATTAGATCGCGATGGGAAAAAATTCGGTTAAGGCCAGGGGGAAAGAAAAAATATAAATTAAAACATAT
AGTATGGGCAAGCAGGGAGCTAGAACGATTCGCAGTTAATCCTGGCCTGTTAGAAACATCAGAAGGCTGT
AGACAAATACTGGGACAGCTACAACCATCCCTTCAGACAGGATCAGAAGAACTTAGATCATTATATAATA
CAGTAGCAACCCTCTATTGTGTGCATCAAAGGATAGAGATAAAAGACACCAAGGAAGCTTTAGACAAGAT
AGAGGAAGAGCAAAACAAAAGTAAGACCACCGCACAGCAAGCGGCCGCTGATCTTCAGACCTGGAGGAGG
AGATATGAGGGACAATTGGAGAAGTGAATTATATAAATATAAAGTAGTAAAAATTGAACCATTAGGAGTA
GCACCCACCAAGGCAAAGAGAAGAGTGGTGCAGAGAGAAAAAAGAGCAGTGGGAATAGGAGCTTTGTTCC
TTGGGTTCTTGGGAGCAGCAGGAAGCACTATGGGCGCAGCGTCAATGACGCTGACGGTACAGGCCAGACA
ATTATTGTCTGGTATAGTGCAGCAGCAGAACAATTTGCTGAGGGCTATTGAGGCGCAACAGCATCTGTTG
CAACTCACAGTCTGGGGCATCAAGCAGCTCCAGGCAAGAATCCTGGCTGTGGAAAGATACCTAAAGGATC
AACAGCTCCTGGGGATTTGGGGTTGCTCTGGAAAACTCATTTGCACCACTGCTGTGCCTTGGAATGCTAG
TTGGAGTAATAAATCTCTGGAACAGATTTGGAATCACACGACCTGGATGGAGTGGGACAGAGAAATTAAC
AATTACACAAGCTTAATACACTCCTTAATTGAAGAATCGCAAAACCAGCAAGAAAAGAATGAACAAGAAT
TATTGGAATTAGATAAATGGGCAAGTTTGTGGAATTGGTTTAACATAACAAATTGGCTGTGGTATATAAA
ATTATTCATAATGATAGTAGGAGGCTTGGTAGGTTTAAGAATAGTTTTTGCTGTACTTTCTATAGTGAAT
AGAGTTAGGCAGGGATATTCACCATTATCGTTTCAGACCCACCTCCCAACCCCGAGGGGACCCAGAGAGG
GCCTATTTCCCATGATTCCTTCATATTTGCATATACGATACAAGGCTGTTAGAGAGATAATTAGAATTAA
TTTGACTGTAAACACAAAGATATTAGTACAAAATACGTGACGTAGAAAGTAATAATTTCTTGGGTAGTTT
GCAGTTTTAAAATTATGTTTTAAAATGGACTATCATATGCTTACCGTAACTTGAAAGTATTTCGATTTCT
TGGCTTTATATATCTTGTGGAAAGGACGAGGTACCGATGTTCTTGTCGCCTCCGACGTTTTAGAGCTAGA
AATAGCAAGTTAAAATAAGGCTAGTCCGTTATCAACTTGAAAAAGTGGCACCGAGTCGGTGCTTTTTTGA
ATTCTAGATCTTGAGACAAATGGCAGTATTCATCCACAATTTTAAAAGAAAAGGGGGGATTGGGGGGTAC
AGTGCAGGGGAAAGAATAGTAGACATAATAGCAACAGACATACAAACTAAAGAATTACAAAAACAAATTA
CAAAAATTCAAAATTTTCGGGTTTATTACAGGGACAGCAGAGATCCACTTTGGCGCCGGCTCGAGGGGG
