>Addgene plasmid #74184 | pLCKO_PSMB2_sgRNA_1 | addgene partial sequence | sequence record 141013 | Top_Fop 5'-TCACCATTATCGTTTCAGAC-3'
CCAGAGAGGGCCTATTTCCCATGATTCCTTCATATTTGCATATACGATACAAGGCTGTTAGAGAGATAAT
TAGAATTAATTTGACTGTAAACACAAAGATATTAGTACAAAATACGTGACGTAGAAAGTAATAATTTCTT
GGGTAGTTTGCAGTTTTAAAATTATGTTTTAAAATGGACTATCATATGCTTACCGTAACTTGAAAGTATT
TCGATTTCTTGGCTTTATATATCTTGTGGAAAGGACGAGGTACCGATGTTCTTGTCGCCTCCGACGTTTT
AGAGCTAGAAATAGCAAGTTAAAATAAGGCTAGTCCGTTATCAACTTGAAAAAGTGGCACCGAGTCGGTG
CTTTTTTGAATTCTAGATCTTGAGACAAATGGCAGTATTCATCCACAATTTTAAAAGAAAAGGGGGGATT
GGGGGGTACAGTGCAGGGGAAAGAATAGTAGACATAATAGCAACAGACATACAAACTAAAGAATTACAAA
AACAAATTACAAAAATTCAAAATTTTCGGGTTTATTACAGGGACAGCAGAGATCCACTTTGGCGCCGGCT
CGAGGGGGCCCGGGTTGCGCCTTTTCCAAGGCAGCCCTGGGTTTGCGCAGGGACGCGGCTGCTCTGGGCG
TGGTTCCGGGAAACGCAGCGGCGCCGACCCTGGGTCTCGCACATTCTTCACGTCCGTTCGCAGCGTCACC
CGGATCTTCGCCGCTACCCTTGTGGGCCCCCCGGCGACGCTTCCTGCTCCGCCCCTAAGTCGGGAAGGTT
CCTTGCGGTTCGCGGCGTGCCGGACGTGACAAACGGAAGCCGCACGTCTCACTAGTACCCTCGCAGACGG
ACAGCGCCAGGGAGCAATGGCAGCGCGCCGACCGCGATGGGCTGTGGCCAATAGCGGCTGCTCAGCAGGG
CGCGCCGAGAGCAGCGGCCGG
