>Addgene plasmid #74184 | pLCKO_PSMB2_sgRNA_1 | addgene partial sequence | sequence record 141015 | Futet-R 5'-CAAAGGCATTAAAGCAGCGT-3'
GGAGCAACATAGTTAAGAATACCAGTCAATCTTTCACAAATTTTGTAATCCAGAGGTTGATTGTCGACTT
AACGCGTTCAGGCACCGGGCTTGCGGGTCATGCACCAGGTGCGCGGTCCTTCGGGCACCTCGACGTCGGC
GGTGACGGTGAAGCCGAGCCGCTCGTAGAAGGGGAGGTTGCGGGGCGCGGAGGTCTCCAGGAAGGCGGGC
ACCCCGGCGCGCTCGGCCGCCTCCACTCCGGGGAGCACGACGGCGCTGCCCAGACCCTTGCCCTGGTGGT
CGGGCGAGACGCCGACGGTGGCCAGGAACCACGCGGGCTCCTTGGGCCGGTGCGGCGCCAGGAGGCCTTC
CATCTGTTGCTGCGCGGCCAGCCGGGAACCGCTCAACTCGGCCATGCGCGGGCCGATCTCGGCGAACACC
GCCCCCGCTTCGACGCTCTCCGGCGTGGTCCAGACCGCCACGGCGGCGCCGTCGTCCGCGACCCACACCT
TGCCGATGTCGAGCCCGACGCGCGTGAGGAAGAGTTCTTGCAGCTCGGTGACCCGCTCGATGTGGCGGTC
CGGATCGACGGTGTGGCGCGTGGCGGGGTAGTCGGCGAACGCGGCGGCGAGGGTGCGTACGGCCCTGGGG
ACGTCGTCGCGGGTGGCGAGGCGCACCGTGGGCTTGTACTCGGTCATGGTAAGCTCCGGTGGATCCCCCT
GGGGAGAGAGGTCGGTGATTCGGTCAACGAGGGAGCCGACTGCCGACGTGCGCTCCGGAGGCTTGCAGAA
TGCGGAACACCGCGCGGGCAGGAACAGGGCCCACACTACCGCCCCACACCCCGCCTCCCGCACCGCCCCT
TCCCGGCCGCTGCTCTCGGCGCGCCCTGCTGAGCAGCCGCTATTGGCCACAGCCCATCGCGGTCGGCGCG
CTGCCATTGCTCCCTGGCGCTGTCCGTCTGCGAGGGTACTAGTGAGACGTGCGGCTTCCGTTTGTCACGT
CCGGCACGCCGCGAACCGCAAGG
